Addgene plasmid #210467: SOX17-tdTomato-EhB
Purpose: Donor plasmid for knock-in tdTomato into the human SOX17 locus
Depositing lab: Kai Wang.
Backbone
  Vector backbone: pUC19
  Backbone manufacturer: Joachim Messing laboratory
  Vector type: CRISPR
Growth in bacteria
  Bacterial resistance: Ampicillin, 100 μg/mL
  Growth temperature: 37°C
  Growth strain: DH5alpha
  Copy number: High Copy
Gene/Insert
  Gene/Insert name: SOX17 homologous recombination arms with a NLS-tdTomato and EF1alpha-drived hygromycin-NLS-mTagBFP2 selection cassette
  Species: H. sapiens (human)
  Insert size (bp): 1683
  Entrez Gene: SOX17 (a.k.a. VUR3)
  Cloning method: Gibson Cloning
Terms and licenses: Academic/Nonprofit Terms; Industry Terms: Not Available to Industry
How to cite: SOX17-tdTomato-EhB was a gift from Kai Wang (Addgene plasmid # 210467 ; http://n2t.net/addgene:210467 ; RRID:Addgene_210467)
