[The description below was written by a language model from this plasmid's Addgene catalogue record and pLannotate feature annotations shown in this document.]
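Description:
SOX17-tdTomato-EhB is a homology-directed repair donor plasmid built on the pUC19 backbone and catalogued as a CRISPR vector. It is intended for knocking a tdTomato reporter into the human SOX17 locus. It is propagated in E. coli through the high-copy ColE1/pUC origin and selected with ampicillin via the β-lactamase gene and its native promoter. The full sequenced plasmid is about 9 kb.

The payload begins with a fragment of the human SOX17 coding sequence that serves as the upstream homology arm. It is followed directly by a P2A peptide and a tdTomato coding sequence, which the record describes as NLS-tagged. After correct integration, tdTomato should be transcribed from the endogenous SOX17 promoter and released as a separate protein by ribosomal skipping at the P2A, so that red nuclear fluorescence reports SOX17 expression while leaving the SOX17 protein largely intact.

Downstream sits an independent selection cassette. In it, the constitutive EF-1α promoter drives the hygromycin phosphotransferase gene (hph) together with NLS-mTagBFP2, terminated by the bGH polyadenylation signal. This allows drug selection and blue-fluorescence identification of cells that have taken up the donor. The element linking hph to mTagBFP2 is not annotated, nor is the downstream homology arm, which presumably lies in the unannotated stretch between the polyA signal and the backbone. A short attB4-like site is detected just before the EF-1α promoter. No recombinase sites for excising the cassette are annotated.

The plasmid carries no guide RNA or Cas9 and would be co-delivered with a SOX17-targeting nuclease. Because SOX17 is a regulator of definitive endoderm development, such reporter lines are typically used to track or sort SOX17-expressing cells, although the record does not specify the cell type.
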