Features (pLannotate 1.2.2; 11 found; start..end, strand, type, name):
     15..239     +  polyA_signal   bGH poly(A) signal: bovine growth hormone polyadenylation signal
   1388..1976    -  rep_origin     ori: high-copy-number ColE1/pMB1/pBR322/pUC origin of replication
   2147..3007    -  CDS            AmpR: β-lactamase; bla; confers resistance to ampicillin, carbenicillin, and related antibiotics
   3008..3112    -  promoter       AmpR promoter: bla
   3195..4076    +  CDS            SOX17 (fragment): SOX17_HUMAN - Experimental evidence at protein level: Swiss-Prot protein existence level 1. Acts as transcription regulator that binds target promoter DNA and bends the DNA. Binds to the sequences 5'-AACAAT-'3 or 5'- AACAAAG-3'. Modulates transcriptional regulation via WNT3A. Inhibits Wnt signaling. Promotes degradation of activated CTNNB1. Plays a key role in the regulation of embryonic development. Required for normal development of the definitive gut endoderm. Required for normal looping of the embryonic heart tube. Plays an important role in embryonic and postnatal vascular development, in
   4080..4129    +  CDS            P2A (fragment): 2A peptide from porcine teschovirus-1 polyprotein Eukaryotic ribosomes fail to insert a peptide bond between the Gly and Pro residues, yielding separate polypeptides.
   4134..5563    +  CDS            tdTomato (fragment): tandem dimeric (pseudo-monomeric) derivative of DsRed (Shaner et al., 2004) mammalian codon-optimized
   5900..5920    +  protein_bind   attB4: mutant version of attB; core recombination site for the Gateway® BP reaction BP Clonase™
   5921..7098    +  promoter       EF-1α promoter: strong constitutive promoter for human elongation factor EF-1α
   7111..8133    +  CDS            hph: KHYB_ECOLX - Experimental evidence at protein level: Swiss-Prot protein existence level 1. The aminoglycoside phosphotransferases achieve inactivation of their antibiotic substrates by phosphorylation. Only phosphorylates hygromycin and closely related compounds such as demethyl analogs and destomycin. From Escherichia coli.
   8296..9006    +  CDS            mTagBFP2: mTagBFP2 is a basic (constitutively fluorescent) blue fluorescent protein published in 2011, derived from Entacmaea quadricolor. It is reported to be a very rapidly-maturing monomer with very low acid sensitivity.
>Addgene plasmid #210467 | SOX17-tdTomato-EhB | addgene full sequence | sequence record 419023 | Addgene NGS Result
CTGATCAGCCTCGACTGTGCCTTCTAGTTGCCAGCCATCTGTTGTTTGCCCCTCCCCCGTGCCTTCCTTG
ACCCTGGAAGGTGCCACTCCCACTGTCCTTTCCTAATAAAATGAGGAAATTGCATCGCATTGTCTGAGTA
GGTGTCATTCTATTCTGGGGGGTGGGGTGGGGCAGGACAGCAAGGGGGAGGATTGGGAAGACAATAGCAG
GCATGCTGGGGATGCGGTGGGCTCTATGGGCGGCCCTGTCCCTCATAAAAGTTTTGTTACTTTATAGAAG
AAATTTTGAGTTTTTGTTTTTTTTAATAAATAAATAAACATAAATAAATTGTTTGTTGAATTTATTATTA
GTATGTAAGTGTAAATATAATAAAACTTAATATCTATTCAAATTAATAAATAAACCTCGATATACAGACC
GATAAAACACATGCGTCAATTTTACACATGATTATCTTTAACGTACGTCACAATATGATTATCTTTCTAG
GGTTAACAGGTCCCTGATCCGCCCCAGCCTGCAGGCCAGAAGCAGTGTTACACACTTCCTGGAGGAGCTA
AGGAAATCCTCAGACTCCTGGGTTTTTGTTGTTGCTGTTGTTGTTTTTTAAAAGGTGTGTTGGCATATAA
TTTATGGTAATTTATTTTGTCTGCCACTTGAACAGTTTGGGGGGGTGAGGTTTCATTTAAAATTTGTTCA
GAGATTTGTTTCCCATAGTTGGATTGTCAAAACCCTATTTCCAAGTTCAAGTTAACTAGCTTTGAATGTG
TCCCAAAACAGCTTCCTCCATTTCCTGAAAGTTTATTGATCAAAGAAATGTTGTCCTGGGTGTGTTTTTT
CAATCTTCTAAAAAATAAAATCTGGAATCCTGCTTTTTTGCTCTACTAGTACCTCTGTCACACTAGTCTT
ATCAAAAACCAGTTCTTAAGATCAATGTTAAGTTTATTAGTTAATGTAAATTTCTCATCCTCGAAAAGGG
TGAACATAAATGCCTTTAAGGAGTATATCTAAAAATAAACATTAGGATATCTAAGTTTGATGTAATTGTT
TCAGGAAGGAAAAAAGAAAAGCATTCTGGAATGAGCCTACTTCAAGTAATCTTAGTTTCTAAAACTAACA
GTTAATATTTTCAATTCCAGTATATCACTTTAAGTAGAAGGGGATGTCCAAGTAATTTTGGTTTTCTAAC
TGTTGAATCATAAGCTTGACCTGCCCCCAGAGGCTTTTTGGATGTTTTTATCTGTGTTTTGCCATCTCTT
TACACTCCTCGACATTCAGTTTACCTTAATCTTCACATTTTTACACCTTGGGAAGTGGCAAGAATTCCAT
GTGAGCAAAAGGCCAGCAAAAGGCCAGGAACCGTAAAAAGGCCGCGTTGCTGGCGTTTTTCCATAGGCTC
CGCCCCCCTGACGAGCATCACAAAAATCGACGCTCAAGTCAGAGGTGGCGAAACCCGACAGGACTATAAA
GATACCAGGCGTTTCCCCCTGGAAGCTCCCTCGTGCGCTCTCCTGTTCCGACCCTGCCGCTTACCGGATA
CCTGTCCGCCTTTCTCCCTTCGGGAAGCGTGGCGCTTTCTCATAGCTCACGCTGTAGGTATCTCAGTTCG
GTGTAGGTCGTTCGCTCCAAGCTGGGCTGTGTGCACGAACCCCCCGTTCAGCCCGACCGCTGCGCCTTAT
CCGGTAACTATCGTCTTGAGTCCAACCCGGTAAGACACGACTTATCGCCACTGGCAGCAGCCACTGGTAA
CAGGATTAGCAGAGCGAGGTATGTAGGCGGTGCTACAGAGTTCTTGAAGTGGTGGCCTAACTACGGCTAC
ACTAGAAGAACAGTATTTGGTATCTGCGCTCTGCTGAAGCCAGTTACCTTCGGAAAAAGAGTTGGTAGCT
CTTGATCCGGCAAACAAACCACCGCTGGTAGCGGTGGTTTTTTTGTTTGCAAGCAGCAGATTACGCGCAG
AAAAAAAGGATCTCAAGAAGATCCTTTGATCTTTTCTACGGGGTCTGACGCTCAGTGGAACGAAAACTCA
CGTTAAGGGATTTTGGTCATGAGATTATCAAAAAGGATCTTCACCTAGATCCTTTTAAATTAAAAATGAA
GTTTTAAATCAATCTAAAGTATATATGAGTAAACTTGGTCTGACAGTTACCAATGCTTAATCAGTGAGGC
ACCTATCTCAGCGATCTGTCTATTTCGTTCATCCATAGTTGCCTGACTCCCCGTCGTGTAGATAACTACG
ATACGGGAGGGCTTACCATCTGGCCCCAGTGCTGCAATGATACCGCGAGACCCACGCTCACCGGCTCCAG
ATTTATCAGCAATAAACCAGCCAGCCGGAAGGGCCGAGCGCAGAAGTGGTCCTGCAACTTTATCCGCCTC
CATCCAGTCTATTAATTGTTGCCGGGAAGCTAGAGTAAGTAGTTCGCCAGTTAATAGTTTGCGCAACGTT
GTTGCCATTGCTACAGGCATCGTGGTGTCACGCTCGTCGTTTGGTATGGCTTCATTCAGCTCCGGTTCCC
AACGATCAAGGCGAGTTACATGATCCCCCATGTTGTGCAAAAAAGCGGTTAGCTCCTTCGGTCCTCCGAT
CGTTGTCAGAAGTAAGTTGGCCGCAGTGTTATCACTCATGGTTATGGCAGCACTGCATAATTCTCTTACT
GTCATGCCATCCGTAAGATGCTTTTCTGTGACTGGTGAGTACTCAACCAAGTCATTCTGAGAATAGTGTA
TGCGGCGACCGAGTTGCTCTTGCCCGGCGTCAATACGGGATAATACCGCGCCACATAGCAGAACTTTAAA
AGTGCTCATCATTGGAAAACGTTCTTCGGGGCGAAAACTCTCAAGGATCTTACCGCTGTTGAGATCCAGT
TCGATGTAACCCACTCGTGCACCCAACTGATCTTCAGCATCTTTTACTTTCACCAGCGTTTCTGGGTGAG
CAAAAACAGGAAGGCAAAATGCCGCAAAAAAGGGAATAAGGGCGACACGGAAATGTTGAATACTCATACT
CTTCCTTTTTCAATATTATTGAAGCATTTATCAGGGTTATTGTCTCATGAGCGGATACATATTTGAATGT
ATTTAGAAAAATAAACAAATAGGGGTTCCGCGCACATTTCCCCGAAAAGTGCCACCTGACGTCTAAGAAA
CCATTATTATCATGACATTAACCTATAAAAATAGGCGTATCACGAGGCCCTTTCGTCGGCGCGGGTACCT
GCAGGACCACCCCAACTACAAGTACCGGCCGCGGCGGCGCAAGCAGGTGAAGCGGCTGAAGCGGGTGGAG
GGCGGCTTCCTGCACGGCCTGGCTGAGCCGCAGGCGGCCGCGCTGGGCCCCGAGGGCGGCCGCGTGGCCA
TGGACGGCCTGGGCCTCCAGTTCCCCGAGCAGGGCTTCCCCGCCGGCCCGCCGCTGCTGCCTCCGCACAT
GGGCGGCCACTACCGCGACTGCCAGAGTCTGGGCGCGCCTCCGCTCGACGGCTACCCGTTGCCCACGCCC
GACACGTCCCCGCTGGACGGCGTGGACCCCGACCCGGCTTTCTTCGCCGCCCCGATGCCCGGGGACTGCC
CGGCGGCCGGCACCTACAGCTACGCGCAGGTCTCGGACTACGCTGGCCCCCCGGAGCCTCCCGCCGGTCC
CATGCACCCCCGACTCGGCCCAGAGCCCGCGGGTCCCTCGATTCCGGGCCTCCTGGCGCCACCCAGCGCC
CTTCACGTGTACTACGGCGCGATGGGCTCGCCCGGGGCGGGCGGCGGGCGCGGCTTCCAGATGCAGCCGC
AACACCAGCACCAGCACCAGCACCAGCACCACCCCCCGGGCCCCGGACAGCCGTCGCCCCCTCCGGAGGC
ACTGCCCTGCCGGGACGGCACGGACCCCAGTCAGCCCGCCGAGCTCCTCGGGGAGGTGGACCGCACGGAA
TTTGAACAGTATCTGCACTTCGTGTGCAAGCCTGAGATGGGCCTCCCCTACCAGGGGCATGACTCCGGTG
TGAATCTCCCCGACAGCCACGGGGCCATTTCCTCGGTGGTGTCCGACGCAAGCTCCGCGGTATATTACTG
CAACTATCCTGACGTGGCGACGAACTTCTCTCTGTTAAAGCAAGCAGGAGATGTTGAAGAAAACCCCGGG
CCTATGGTGAGCAAGGGCGAGGAGGTCATCAAAGAGTTCATGCGCTTCAAGGTGCGCATGGAGGGCTCCA
TGAACGGCCACGAGTTCGAGATCGAGGGCGAGGGCGAGGGCCGCCCCTACGAGGGCACCCAGACCGCCAA
GCTGAAGGTGACCAAGGGCGGCCCCCTGCCCTTCGCCTGGGACATCCTGTCCCCCCAGTTCATGTACGGC
TCCAAGGCGTACGTGAAGCACCCCGCCGACATCCCCGATTACAAGAAGCTGTCCTTCCCCGAGGGCTTCA
AGTGGGAGCGCGTGATGAACTTCGAGGACGGCGGTCTGGTGACCGTGACCCAGGACTCCTCCCTGCAGGA
CGGCACGCTGATCTACAAGGTGAAGATGCGCGGCACCAACTTCCCCCCCGACGGCCCCGTAATGCAGAAG
AAGACCATGGGCTGGGAGGCCTCCACCGAGCGCCTGTACCCCCGCGACGGCGTGCTGAAGGGCGAGATCC
ACCAGGCCCTGAAGCTGAAGGACGGCGGCCACTACCTGGTGGAGTTCAAGACCATCTACATGGCCAAGAA
GCCCGTGCAACTGCCCGGCTACTACTACGTGGACACCAAGCTGGACATCACCTCCCACAACGAGGACTAC
ACCATCGTGGAACAGTACGAGCGCTCCGAGGGCCGCCACCACCTGTTCCTGGGGCATGGCACCGGCAGCA
CCGGCAGCGGCAGCTCCGGCACCGCCTCCTCCGAGGACAACAACATGGCCGTCATCAAAGAGTTCATGCG
CTTCAAGGTGCGCATGGAGGGCTCCATGAACGGCCACGAGTTCGAGATCGAGGGCGAGGGCGAGGGCCGC
CCCTACGAGGGCACCCAGACCGCCAAGCTGAAGGTGACCAAGGGCGGCCCCCTGCCCTTCGCCTGGGACA
TCCTGTCCCCCCAGTTCATGTACGGCTCCAAGGCGTACGTGAAGCACCCCGCCGACATCCCCGATTACAA
GAAGCTGTCCTTCCCCGAGGGCTTCAAGTGGGAGCGCGTGATGAACTTCGAGGACGGCGGTCTGGTGACC
GTGACCCAGGACTCCTCCCTGCAGGACGGCACGCTGATCTACAAGGTGAAGATGCGCGGCACCAACTTCC
CCCCCGACGGCCCCGTAATGCAGAAGAAGACCATGGGCTGGGAGGCCTCCACCGAGCGCCTGTACCCCCG
CGACGGCGTGCTGAAGGGCGAGATCCACCAGGCCCTGAAGCTGAAGGACGGCGGCCGCTACCTGGTGGAG
TTCAAGACCATCTACATGGCCAAGAAGCCCGTGCAACTGCCCGGCTACTACTACGTGGACACCAAGCTGG
ACATCACCTCCCACAACGAGGACTACACCATCGTGGAACAGTACGAGCGCTCCGAGGGCCGCCACCACCT
GTTCCTGTACGGCATGGACGAGCTGTACAAGTAAGTCGACCTTAACCCTAGAAAGATAGTCTGCGTAAAA
TTGACGCATGCATTCTTGAAATATTGCTCTCTCTTTCTAAATAGCGCGAATCCGTCGCTGTGCATTTAGG
ACATCTCAGTCGCCGCTTGGAGCTCCCGTGAGGCGTGCTTGTCAATGCGGTAAGTGTCACTGATTTTGAA
CTATAACGACCGCGTGAGTCAAAATGACGCATGATTATCTTTTACGTGACTTTTAAGATTTAACTCATAC
GATAATTATATTGTTATTTCATGTTCTACTTACGTGATAACTTATTATATATATATTTTCTTGTTATAGA
TATCAGGGACAGCCATCATCAACTTTGTATAGAAAAGTTGGGCTCCGGTGCCCGTCAGTGGGCAGAGCGC
ACATCGCCCACAGTCCCCGAGAAGTTGGGGGGAGGGGTCGGCAATTGAACCGGTGCCTAGAGAAGGTGGC
GCGGGGTAAACTGGGAAAGTGATGTCGTGTACTGGCTCCGCCTTTTTCCCGAGGGTGGGGGAGAACCGTA
TATAAGTGCAGTAGTCGCCGTGAACGTTCTTTTTCGCAACGGGTTTGCCGCCAGAACACAGGTAAGTGCC
GTGTGTGGTTCCCGCGGGCCTGGCCTCTTTACGGGTTATGGCCCTTGCGTGCCTTGAATTACTTCCACCT
GGCTGCAGTACGTGATTCTTGATCCCGAGCTTCGGGTTGGAAGTGGGTGGGAGAGTTCGAGGCCTTGCGC
TTAAGGAGCCCCTTCGCCTCGTGCTTGAGTTGAGGCCTGGCCTGGGCGCTGGGGCCGCCGCGTGCGAATC
TGGTGGCACCTTCGCGCCTGTCTCGCTGCTTTCGATAAGTCTCTAGCCATTTAAAATTTTTGATGACCTG
CTGCGACGCTTTTTTTCTGGCAAGATAGTCTTGTAAATGCGGGCCAAGATCTGCACACTGGTATTTCGGT
TTTTGGGGCCGCGGGCGGCGACGGGGCCCGTGCGTCCCAGCGCACATGTTCGGCGAGGCGGGGCCTGCGA
GCGCGGCCACCGAGAATCGGACGGGGGTAGTCTCAAGCTGGCCGGCCTGCTCTGGTGCCTGGTCTCGCGC
CGCCGTGTATCGCCCCGCCCTGGGCGGCAAGGCTGGCCCGGTCGGCACCAGTTGCGTGAGCGGAAAGATG
GCCGCTTCCCGGCCCTGCTGCAGGGAGCTCAAAATGGAGGACGCGGCGCTCGGGAGAGCGGGCGGGTGAG
TCACCCACACAAAGGAAAAGGGCCTTTCCGTCCTCAGCCGTCGCTTCATGTGACTCCACGGAGTACCGGG
CGCCGTCCAGGCACCTCGATTAGTTCTCGAGCTTTTGGAGTACGTCGTCTTTAGGTTGGGGGGAGGGGTT
TTATGCGATGGAGTTTCCCCACACTGAGTGGGTGGAGACTGAAGTTAGGCCAGCTTGGCACTTGATGTAA
TTCTCCTTGGAATTTGCCCTTTTTGAGTTTGGATCTTGGTTCATTCTCAAGCCTCAGACAGTGGTTCAAA
GTTTTTTTCTTCCATTCAGGTGTCGTGAAAGCTTGCCACCATGAAAAAGCCTGAACTCACCGCGACGTCT
GTCGAGAAGTTTCTGATCGAAAAGTTCGACAGCGTCTCCGACCTGATGCAGCTCTCGGAGGGCGAAGAAT
CTCGTGCTTTCAGCTTCGATGTAGGAGGGCGTGGATATGTCCTGCGGGTAAATAGCTGCGCCGATGGTTT
CTACAAAGATCGTTATGTTTATCGGCACTTTGCATCGGCCGCGCTCCCGATTCCGGAAGTGCTTGACATT
GGGGAATTCAGCGAGAGCCTGACCTATTGCATCTCCCGCCGTGCACAGGGTGTCACGTTGCAAGACCTGC
CTGAAACCGAACTGCCCGCTGTTCTGCAGCCGGTCGCGGAGGCCATGGATGCGATCGCTGCGGCCGATCT
TAGCCAGACGAGCGGGTTCGGCCCATTCGGACCGCAAGGAATCGGTCAATACACTACATGGCGTGATTTC
ATATGCGCGATTGCTGATCCCCATGTGTATCACTGGCAAACTGTGATGGACGACACCGTCAGTGCGTCCG
TCGCGCAGGCTCTCGATGAGCTGATGCTTTGGGCCGAGGACTGCCCCGAAGTCCGGCACCTCGTGCACGC
GGATTTCGGCTCCAACAATGTCCTGACGGACAATGGCCGCATAACAGCGGTCATTGACTGGAGCGAGGCG
ATGTTCGGGGATTCCCAATACGAGGTCGCCAACATCTTCTTCTGGAGGCCGTGGTTGGCTTGTATGGAGC
AGCAGACGCGCTACTTCGAGCGGAGGCATCCGGAGCTTGCAGGATCGCCGCGGCTCCGGGCGTATATGCT
CCGCATTGGTCTTGACCAACTCTATCAGAGCTTGGTTGACGGCAATTTCGATGATGCAGCTTGGGCGCAG
GGTCGATGCGACGCAATCGTCCGATCCGGAGCCGGGACTGTCGGGCGTACACAAATCGCCCGCAGAAGCG
CGGCCGTCTGGACCGATGGCTGTGTAGAAGTACTCGCCGATAGTGGAAACCGACGCCCCAGCACTCGTCC
GAGGGCAAAGGAAGCTAGCGAGGGCAGAGGAAGTCTGCTAACATGCGGTGACGTCGAGGAGAATCCTGGC
CCACCGGTCCCTGCCGCTAAACGGGTCAAACTCGACGGCGGTTCTGGAGGTCCTGCTGCAAAGCGCGTTA
AGTTGGATGGAGGGTCAGGGGGAGCCACCGCCACCATGGTGTCTAAGGGCGAAGAGCTGATTAAGGAGAA
CATGCACATGAAGCTGTACATGGAGGGCACCGTGGACAACCATCACTTCAAGTGCACATCCGAGGGCGAA
GGCAAGCCCTACGAGGGCACCCAGACCATGAGAATCAAGGTGGTCGAGGGCGGCCCTCTCCCCTTCGCCT
TCGACATCCTGGCTACTAGCTTCCTCTACGGCAGCAAGACCTTCATCAACCACACCCAGGGCATCCCCGA
CTTCTTCAAGCAGTCCTTCCCTGAGGGCTTCACATGGGAGAGAGTCACCACATACGAAGACGGGGGCGTG
CTGACCGCTACCCAGGACACCAGCCTCCAGGACGGCTGCCTCATCTACAACGTCAAGATCAGAGGGGTGA
ACTTCACATCCAACGGCCCTGTGATGCAGAAGAAAACACTCGGCTGGGAGGCCTTCACCGAGACGCTGTA
CCCCGCTGACGGCGGCCTGGAAGGCAGAAACGACATGGCCCTGAAGCTCGTGGGCGGGAGCCATCTGATC
GCAAACGCCAAGACCACATATAGATCCAAGAAACCCGCTAAGAACCTCAAGATGCCTGGCGTCTACTATG
TGGACTACAGACTGGAAAGAATCAAGGAGGCCAACAACGAGACCTACGTCGAGCAGCACGAGGTGGCAGT
GGCCAGATACTGCGACCTCCCTAGCAAACTGGGGCACAAGCTTAATTAGTCTAGAGGGCCCGTTTAAACC
CG
